>Addgene plasmid #108411 | pmiRFP-H2B-C1 | depositor full sequence | sequence record 204544 | pmiRFP-H2B-C1 sequence 5304 bps
TAGTTATTAATAGTAATCAATTACGGGGTCATTAGTTCATAGCCCATATATGGAGTTCCGCGTTACATAA
CTTACGGTAAATGGCCCGCCTGGCTGACCGCCCAACGACCCCCGCCCATTGACGTCAATAATGACGTATG
TTCCCATAGTAACGCCAATAGGGACTTTCCATTGACGTCAATGGGTGGAGTATTTACGGTAAACTGCCCA
CTTGGCAGTACATCAAGTGTATCATATGCCAAGTACGCCCCCTATTGACGTCAATGACGGTAAATGGCCC
GCCTGGCATTATGCCCAGTACATGACCTTATGGGACTTTCCTACTTGGCAGTACATCTACGTATTAGTCA
TCGCTATTACCATGGTGATGCGGTTTTGGCAGTACATCAATGGGCGTGGATAGCGGTTTGACTCACGGGG
ATTTCCAAGTCTCCACCCCATTGACGTCAATGGGAGTTTGTTTTGGCACCAAAATCAACGGGACTTTCCA
AAATGTCGTAACAACTCCGCCCCATTGACGCAAATGGGCGGTAGGCGTGTACGGTGGGAGGTCTATATAA
GCAGAGCTGGTTTAGTGAACCGTCAGATCCGCTAGCGCTACCGGTCGCCACCATGGTCGCAGGACACGCA
AGTGGAAGCCCCGACTTTGGAACCGCCGATCCGAGCGACTGTGAGAGAGAAGAAATCCATCTGGCCGGAT
CCATCCAGCCACACGGAACACTGCTGGTGGTCTCCGAGCCTGACCATAGAATCATTCAGGCATCTGCCAA
CGCCGCTGAATTCCTGAATCTGGGAAGTGTGCTGGGAGTCCCCCTGGCTGAGATCGACGGGGATCTGCTG
ATCAAGATTCTGCCCCACCTGGACCCTACCGCAGAAGGAATGCCAGTGGCCGTCAGGTGCCGCATTGGAA
ACCCCTCCACAGAGTACGATGGACTGATGCATCGACCACCTGAAGGAGGACTGATCATTGAGCTGGAACG
GGCTGGGCCACCCATTGATCTGAGCGGAACACTGGCTCCCGCACTGGAGCGAATTCGAACTGCAGGATCC
CTGAGGGCTCTGTGCGACGATACTGCACTGCTGTTCCAGCAGTGTACCGGCTACGACCGAGTGATGGTCT
ATCGGTTCGATGAACAGGGGCACGGAGAGGTGTATTCAGAAATACATGTGACTGGACTGGAGAGCTACTT
TGGCAACAGGTATCCTAGCTCCCTCGTGCCACAGATGGCCCGGAGACTGTACGAAAGACAGAGGGTGCGC
GTCCTGGTGGATGTCTCTTATCAGCCTGTGCCACTGGAGCCAAGACTGAGTCCCCTGACTGGCAGGGACC
TGGATATGTCAGGGTGTTTTCTGCGCTCTATGAGTCCTACTCACCTGCAGTTCCTGAAGAATATGGGCGT
GCGGGCAACACTGGTGGTCAGCCTGGTGGTCGGAGGCAAACTGTGGGGGCTGGTGATCTGCCACCATTAT
CTGCCACGCTTCATCCATTTTGAGCTGCGAGCAATTTGTGAGCTGCTGGCCGAAGCTATCGCAACCCGCA
TTACAGCCCTGTCCGGAGGCCTCAGATCTGGAGGCTCCGGAGGCCCAGAGCCAGCGAAGTCTGCTCCCGC
CCCGAAAAAGGGCTCCAAGAAGGCGGTGACTAAGGCGCAGAAGAAAGGCGGCAAGAAGCGCAAGCGCAGC
CGCAAGGAGAGCTATTCCATCTATGTGTACAAGGTTCTGAAGCAGGTCCACCCTGACACCGGCATTTCGT
CCAAGGCCATGGGCATCATGAATTCGTTTGTGAACGACATTTTCGAGCGCATCGCAGGTGAGGCTTCCCG
CCTGGCGCATTACAACAAGCGCTCGACCATCACCTCCAGGGAGATCCAGACGGCCGTGCGCCTGCTGCTG
CCTGGGGAGTTGGCCAAGCACGCCGTGTCCGAGGGTACTAAGGCCATCACCAAGTACACCAGCGCTAAGT
AAGGATCCACCGGATCTAGATAACTGATCATAATCAGCCATACCACATTTGTAGAGGTTTTACTTGCTTT
AAAAAACCTCCCACACCTCCCCCTGAACCTGAAACATAAAATGAATGCAATTGTTGTTGTTAACTTGTTT
ATTGCAGCTTATAATGGTTACAAATAAAGCAATAGCATCACAAATTTCACAAATAAAGCATTTTTTTCAC
TGCATTCTAGTTGTGGTTTGTCCAAACTCATCAATGTATCTTAACGCGTAAATTGTAAGCGTTAATATTT
TGTTAAAATTCGCGTTAAATTTTTGTTAAATCAGCTCATTTTTTAACCAATAGGCCGAAATCGGCAAAAT
CCCTTATAAATCAAAAGAATAGACCGAGATAGGGT
[37 nt withheld, positions 2346-2382]
AAAGAACGTGGACTCCAACGTCAAAGG
[49 nt withheld, positions 2410-2458]
T
[91 nt withheld, positions 2460-2550]
G
[124 nt withheld, positions 2552-2675]
CAGGTGGCACTTTTCGGGGAAATGTGCGCGGAACCCCTATTTGTTTATTTTTCTAAATACATTCAAATAT
GTATCCGCTCATGAGACAATAACCCTGATAAATGCTTCAATAATATTGAAAAAGGAAGAGTCCTGAGGCG
GAAAGAACCAGCTGTGGAATGTGTGTCAGTTAGGGTGTGGAAAGTCCCCAGGCTCCCCAGCAGGCAGAAG
TATGCAAAGCATGCATCTCAATTAGTCAGCAACCAGGTGTGGAAAGTCCCCAGGCTCCCCAGCAGGCAGA
AGTATGCAAAGCATGCATCTCAATTAGTCAGCAACCATAGTCCCGCCCCTAACTCCGCCCATCCCGCCCC
TAACTCCGCCCAGTTCCGCCCATTCTCCGCCCCATGGCTGACTAATTTTTTTTATTTATGCAGAGGCCGA
GGCCGCCTCGGCCTCTGAGCTATTCCAGAAGTAGTGAGGAGGCTTTTTTGGAGGCCTAGGCTTTTGCAAA
GATCGATCAAGAGACAGGATGAGGATCGTTTCGCATGATTGAACAAGATGGATTGCACGCAGGTTCTCCG
GCCGCTTGGGTGGAGAGGCTATTCGGCTATGACTGGGCACAACAGACAATCGGCTGCTCTGATGCCGCCG
TGTTCCGGCTGTCAGCGCAGGGGCGCCCGGTTCTTTTTGTCAAGACCGACCTGTCCGGTGCCCTGAATGA
ACTGCAAGACGAGGCAGCGCGGCTATCGTGGCTGGCCACGACGGGCGTTCCTTGCGCAGCTGTGCTCGAC
GTTGTCACTGAAGCGGGAAGGGACTGGCTGCTATTGGGCGAAGTGCCGGGGCAGGATCTCCTGTCATCTC
ACCTTGCTCCTGCCGAGAAAGTATCCATCATGGCTGATGCAATGCGGCGGCTGCATACGCTTGATCCGGC
TACCTGCCCATTCGACCACCAAGCGAAACATCGCATCGAGCGAGCACGTACTCGGATGGAAGCCGGTCTT
GTCGATCAGGATGATCTGGACGAAGAGCATCAGGGGCTCGCGCCAGCCGAACTGTTCGCCAGGCTCAAGG
CGAGCATGCCCGACGGCGAGGATCTCGTCGTGACCCATGGCGATGCCTGCTTGCCGAATATCATGGTGGA
AAATGGCCGCTTTTCTGGATTCATCGACTGTGGCCGGCTGGGTGTGGCGGACCGCTATCAGGACATAGCG
TTGGCTACCCGTGATATTGCTGAAGAGCTTGGCGGCGAATGGGCTGACCGCTTCCTCGTGCTTTACGGTA
TCGCCGCTCCCGATTCGCAGCGCATCGCCTTCTATCGCCTTCTTGACGAGTTCTTCTGAGCGGGACTCTG
GGGTTCGAAATGACCGACCAAGCGACGCCCAACCTGCCATCACGAGATTTCGATTCCACCGCCGCCTTCT
ATGAAAGGTTGGGCTTCGGAATCGTTTTCCGGGACGCCGGCTGGATGATCCTCCAGCGCGGGGATCTCAT
GCTGGAGTTCTTCGCCCACCCTAGGGGGAGGCTAACTGAAACACGGAAGGAGACAATACCGGAAGGAACC
CGCGCTATGACGGCAATAAAAAGACAGAATAAAACGCACGGTGTTGGGTCGTTTGTTCATAAACGCGGGG
TTCGGTCCCAGGGCTGGCACTCTGTCGATACCCCACCGAGACCCCATTGGGGCCAATACGCCCGCGTTTC
TTCCTTTTCCCCACCCCACCCCCCAAGTTCGGGTGAAGGCCCAGGGCTCGCAGCCAACGTCGGGGCGGCA
GGCCCTGCCATAGCCTCAGGTTACTCATATATACTTTAGATTGATTTAAAACTTCATTTTTAATTTAAAA
GGATCTAGGTGAAGATCCTTTTTGATAATCTCATGACCAAAATCCCTTAACGTGAGTTTTCGTTCCACTG
AGCGTCAGACCCCGTAGAAAAGATCAAAGGATCTTCTTGAGATCCTTTTTTTCTGCGCGTAATCTGCTGC
TTGCAAACAAAAAAACCACCGCTACCAGCGGTGGTTTGTTTGCCGGATCAAGAGCTACCAACTCTTTTTC
CGAAGGTAACTGGCTTCAGCAGAGCGCAGATACCAAATACTGTCCTTCTAGTGTAGCCGTAGTTAGGCCA
CCACTTCAAGAACTCTGTAGCACCGCCTACATACCTCGCTCTGCTAATCCTGTTACCAGTGGCTGCTGCC
AGTGGCGATAAGTCGTGTCTTACCGGGTTGGACTCAAGACGATAGTTACCGGATAAGGCGCAGCGGTCGG
GCTGAACGGGGGGTTCGTGCACACAGCCCAGCTTGGAGCGAACGACCTACACCGAACTGAGATACCTACA
GCGTGAGCTATGAGAAAGCGCCACGCTTCCCGAAGGGAGAAAGGCGGACAGGTATCCGGTAAGCGGCAGG
GTCGGAACAGGAGAGCGCACGAGGGAGCTTCCAGGGGGAAACGCCTGGTATCTTTATAGTCCTGTCGGGT
TTCGCCACCTCTGACTTGAGCGTCGATTTTTGTGATGCTCGTCAGGGGGGCGGAGCCTATGGAAAAACGC
CAGCAACGCGGCCTTTTTACGGTTCCTGGCCTTTTGCTGGCCTTTTGCTCACATGTTCTTTCCTGCGTTA
TCCCCTGATTCTGTGGATAACCGTATTACCGCCATGCAT
Features (pLannotate 1.2.2; 14 found; start..end, strand, type, name):
     61..364     +  enhancer       CMV enhancer: human cytomegalovirus immediate early enhancer
    365..568     +  promoter       CMV promoter: human cytomegalovirus (CMV) immediate early promoter
    613..1551    +  CDS            miRFP: miRFP is a basic (constitutively fluorescent) near ir fluorescent protein published in 2018, derived from Rhodopseudomonas palustris. It has low acid sensitivity. It requires the cofactor biliverdin for fluorescence.
   1585..1962    +  CDS            H2B: human histone H2B; HIST1H2BJ
   1985..2069    +  CDS            large T antigen (fragment): large T antigen from SV40 (simian virus 40)
   2092..2213    +  polyA_signal   SV40 poly(A) signal: SV40 polyadenylation signal
   2247..2675    -  rep_origin     f1 ori (sequence partly withheld): f1 bacteriophage origin of replication; arrow indicates direction of (+) strand synthesis
   2702..2806    +  promoter       AmpR promoter: bla
   2808..3165    +  promoter       SV40 promoter: SV40 enhancer and early promoter
   3200..3994    +  CDS            NeoR/KanR: aminoglycoside phosphotransferase from Tn5; aph(3')-II (or nptII); confers resistance to neomycin, kanamycin, and G418 (Geneticin®)
   4015..4167    +  CDS            ble (fragment): BLE_KLEPN - Experimental evidence at protein level: Swiss-Prot protein existence level 1. Binding protein with a strong affinity to the bleomycin family of antibiotics. Binds to CL990; an antimitotic-antibiotic compound. From Klebsiella pneumoniae.
   4226..4273    +  polyA_signal   HSV TK poly(A) signal: herpes simplex virus thymidine kinase polyadenylation signal (Cole and Stacy, 1985)
   4364..4380    -  polyA_signal   bGH poly(A) signal (fragment): bovine growth hormone polyadenylation signal
   4602..5190    +  rep_origin     ori: high-copy-number ColE1/pMB1/pBR322/pUC origin of replication
