>Addgene plasmid #108411 | pmiRFP-H2B-C1 | addgene full sequence | sequence record 292022 | Addgene NGS Result
AGTTATTAATAGTAATCAATTACGGGGTCATTAGTTCATAGCCCATATATGGAGTTCCGCGTTACATAAC
TTACGGTAAATGGCCCGCCTGGCTGACCGCCCAACGACCCCCGCCCATTGACGTCAATAATGACGTATGT
TCCCATAGTAACGCCAATAGGGACTTTCCATTGACGTCAATGGGTGGAGTATTTACGGTAAACTGCCCAC
TTGGCAGTACATCAAGTGTATCATATGCCAAGTACGCCCCCTATTGACGTCAATGACGGTAAATGGCCCG
CCTGGCATTATGCCCAGTACATGACCTTATGGGACTTTCCTACTTGGCAGTACATCTACGTATTAGTCAT
CGCTATTACCATGGTGATGCGGTTTTGGCAGTACATCAATGGGCGTGGATAGCGGTTTGACTCACGGGGA
TTTCCAAGTCTCCACCCCATTGACGTCAATGGGAGTTTGTTTTGGCACCAAAATCAACGGGACTTTCCAA
AATGTCGTAACAACTCCGCCCCATTGACGCAAATGGGCGGTAGGCGTGTACGGTGGGAGGTCTATATAAG
CAGAGCTGGTTTAGTGAACCGTCAGATCCGCTAGCGCTACCGGTCGCCACCATGGTCGCAGGACACGCAA
GTGGAAGCCCCGACTTTGGAACCGCCGATCCGAGCGACTGTGAGAGAGAAGAAATCCATCTGGCCGGATC
CATCCAGCCACACGGAACACTGCTGGTGGTCTCCGAGCCTGACCATAGAATCATTCAGGCATCTGCCAAC
GCCGCTGAATTCCTGAATCTGGGAAGTGTGCTGGGAGTCCCCCTGGCTGAGATCGACGGGGATCTGCTGA
TCAAGATTCTGCCCCACCTGGACCCTACCGCAGAAGGAATGCCAGTGGCCGTCAGGTGCCGCATTGGAAA
CCCCTCCACAGAGTACGATGGACTGATGCATCGACCACCTGAAGGAGGACTGATCATTGAGCTGGAACGG
GCTGGGCCACCCATTGATCTGAGCGGAACACTGGCTCCCGCACTGGAGCGAATTCGAACTGCAGGATCCC
TGAGGGCTCTGTGCGACGATACTGCACTGCTGTTCCAGCAGTGTACCGGCTACGACCGAGTGATGGTCTA
TCGGTTCGATGAACAGGGGCACGGAGAGGTGTATTCAGAAATACATGTGACTGGACTGGAGAGCTACTTT
GGCAACAGGTATCCTAGCTCCCTCGTGCCACAGATGGCCCGGAGACTGTACGAAAGACAGAGGGTGCGCG
TCCTGGTGGATGTCTCTTATCAGCCTGTGCCACTGGAGCCAAGACTGAGTCCCCTGACTGGCAGGGACCT
GGATATGTCAGGGTGTTTTCTGCGCTCTATGAGTCCTACTCACCTGCAGTTCCTGAAGAATATGGGCGTG
CGGGCAACACTGGTGGTCAGCCTGGTGGTCGGAGGCAAACTGTGGGGGCTGGTGATCTGCCACCATTATC
TGCCACGCTTCATCCATTTTGAGCTGCGAGCAATTTGTGAGCTGCTGGCCGAAGCTATCGCAACCCGCAT
TACAGCCCTGTCCGGAGGCCTCAGATCTGGAGGCTCCGGAGGCCCAGAGCCAGCGAAGTCTGCTCCCGCC
CCGAAAAAGGGCTCCAAGAAGGCGGTGACTAAGGCGCAGAAGAAAGGCGGCAAGAAGCGCAAGCGCAGCC
GCAAGGAGAGCTATTCCATCTATGTGTACAAGGTTCTGAAGCAGGTCCACCCTGACACCGGCATTTCGTC
CAAGGCCATGGGCATCATGAATTCGTTTGTGAACGACATTTTCGAGCGCATCGCAGGTGAGGCTTCCCGC
CTGGCGCATTACAACAAGCGCTCGACCATCACCTCCAGGGAGATCCAGACGGCCGTGCGCCTGCTGCTGC
CTGGGGAGTTGGCCAAGCACGCCGTGTCCGAGGGTACTAAGGCCATCACCAAGTACACCAGCGCTAAGTA
AGGATCCACCGGATCTAGATAACTGATCATAATCAGCCATACCACATTTGTAGAGGTTTTACTTGCTTTA
AAAAACCTCCCACACCTCCCCCTGAACCTGAAACATAAAATGAATGCAATTGTTGTTGTTAACTTGTTTA
TTGCAGCTTATAATGGTTACAAATAAAGCAATAGCATCACAAATTTCACAAATAAAGCATTTTTTTCACT
GCATTCTAGTTGTGGTTTGTCCAAACTCATCAATGTATCTTAACGCGTAAATTGTAAGCGTTAATATTTT
GTTAAAATTCGCGTTAAATTTTTGTTAAATCAGCTCATTTTTTAACCAATAGGCCGAAATCGGCAAAATC
CCTTATAAATCAAAAGAATAGACCGAGATAGGGT
[37 nt withheld, positions 2345-2381]
AAAGAACGTGGACTCCAACGTCAAAGG
[49 nt withheld, positions 2409-2457]
T
[91 nt withheld, positions 2459-2549]
G
[124 nt withheld, positions 2551-2674]
CAGGTGGCACTTTTCGGGGAAATGTGCGCGGAACCCCTATTTGTTTATTTTTCTAAATACATTCAAATAT
GTATCCGCTCATGAGACAATAACCCTGATAAATGCTTCAATAATATTGAAAAAGGAAGAGTCCTGAGGCG
GAAAGAACCAGCTGTGGAATGTGTGTCAGTTAGGGTGTGGAAAGTCCCCAGGCTCCCCAGCAGGCAGAAG
TATGCAAAGCATGCATCTCAATTAGTCAGCAACCAGGTGTGGAAAGTCCCCAGGCTCCCCAGCAGGCAGA
AGTATGCAAAGCATGCATCTCAATTAGTCAGCAACCATAGTCCCGCCCCTAACTCCGCCCATCCCGCCCC
TAACTCCGCCCAGTTCCGCCCATTCTCCGCCCCATGGCTGACTAATTTTTTTTATTTATGCAGAGGCCGA
GGCCGCCTCGGCCTCTGAGCTATTCCAGAAGTAGTGAGGAGGCTTTTTTGGAGGCCTAGGCTTTTGCAAA
GATCGATCAAGAGACAGGATGAGGATCGTTTCGCATGATTGAACAAGATGGATTGCACGCAGGTTCTCCG
GCCGCTTGGGTGGAGAGGCTATTCGGCTATGACTGGGCACAACAGACAATCGGCTGCTCTGATGCCGCCG
TGTTCCGGCTGTCAGCGCAGGGGCGCCCGGTTCTTTTTGTCAAGACCGACCTGTCCGGTGCCCTGAATGA
ACTGCAAGACGAGGCAGCGCGGCTATCGTGGCTGGCCACGACGGGCGTTCCTTGCGCAGCTGTGCTCGAC
GTTGTCACTGAAGCGGGAAGGGACTGGCTGCTATTGGGCGAAGTGCCGGGGCAGGATCTCCTGTCATCTC
ACCTTGCTCCTGCCGAGAAAGTATCCATCATGGCTGATGCAATGCGGCGGCTGCATACGCTTGATCCGGC
TACCTGCCCATTCGACCACCAAGCGAAACATCGCATCGAGCGAGCACGTACTCGGATGGAAGCCGGTCTT
GTCGATCAGGATGATCTGGACGAAGAGCATCAGGGGCTCGCGCCAGCCGAACTGTTCGCCAGGCTCAAGG
CGAGCATGCCCGACGGCGAGGATCTCGTCGTGACCCATGGCGATGCCTGCTTGCCGAATATCATGGTGGA
AAATGGCCGCTTTTCTGGATTCATCGACTGTGGCCGGCTGGGTGTGGCGGACCGCTATCAGGACATAGCG
TTGGCTACCCGTGATATTGCTGAAGAGCTTGGCGGCGAATGGGCTGACCGCTTCCTCGTGCTTTACGGTA
TCGCCGCTCCCGATTCGCAGCGCATCGCCTTCTATCGCCTTCTTGACGAGTTCTTCTGAGCGGGACTCTG
GGGTTCGAAATGACCGACCAAGCGACGCCCAACCTGCCATCACGAGATTTCGATTCCACCGCCGCCTTCT
ATGAAAGGTTGGGCTTCGGAATCGTTTTCCGGGACGCCGGCTGGATGATCCTCCAGCGCGGGGATCTCAT
GCTGGAGTTCTTCGCCCACCCTAGGGGGAGGCTAACTGAAACACGGAAGGAGACAATACCGGAAGGAACC
CGCGCTATGACGGCAATAAAAAGACAGAATAAAACGCACGGTGTTGGGTCGTTTGTTCATAAACGCGGGG
TTCGGTCCCAGGGCTGGCACTCTGTCGATACCCCACCGAGACCCCATTGGGGCCAATACGCCCGCGTTTC
TTCCTTTTCCCCACCCCACCCCCCAAGTTCGGGTGAAGGCCCAGGGCTCGCAGCCAACGTCGGGGCGGCA
GGCCCTGCCATAGCCTCAGGTTACTCATATATACTTTAGATTGATTTAAAACTTCATTTTTAATTTAAAA
GGATCTAGGTGAAGATCCTTTTTGATAATCTCATGACCAAAATCCCTTAACGTGAGTTTTCGTTCCACTG
AGCGTCAGACCCCGTAGAAAAGATCAAAGGATCTTCTTGAGATCCTTTTTTTCTGCGCGTAATCTGCTGC
TTGCAAACAAAAAAACCACCGCTACCAGCGGTGGTTTGTTTGCCGGATCAAGAGCTACCAACTCTTTTTC
CGAAGGTAACTGGCTTCAGCAGAGCGCAGATACCAAATACTGTTCTTCTAGTGTAGCCGTAGTTAGGCCA
CCACTTCAAGAACTCTGTAGCACCGCCTACATACCTCGCTCTGCTAATCCTGTTACCAGTGGCTGCTGCC
AGTGGCGATAAGTCGTGTCTTACCGGGTTGGACTCAAGACGATAGTTACCGGATAAGGCGCAGCGGTCGG
GCTGAACGGGGGGTTCGTGCACACAGCCCAGCTTGGAGCGAACGACCTACACCGAACTGAGATACCTACA
GCGTGAGCTATGAGAAAGCGCCACGCTTCCCGAAGGGAGAAAGGCGGACAGGTATCCGGTAAGCGGCAGG
GTCGGAACAGGAGAGCGCACGAGGGAGCTTCCAGGGGGAAACGCCTGGTATCTTTATAGTCCTGTCGGGT
TTCGCCACCTCTGACTTGAGCGTCGATTTTTGTGATGCTCGTCAGGGGGGCGGAGCCTATGGAAAAACGC
CAGCAACGCGGCCTTTTTACGGTTCCTGGCCTTTTGCTGGCCTTTTGCTCACATGTTCTTTCCTGCGTTA
TCCCCTGATTCTGTGGATAACCGTATTACCGCCATGCATT
Features (pLannotate 1.2.2; 14 found; start..end, strand, type, name):
     60..363     +  enhancer       CMV enhancer: human cytomegalovirus immediate early enhancer
    364..567     +  promoter       CMV promoter: human cytomegalovirus (CMV) immediate early promoter
    612..1550    +  CDS            miRFP: miRFP is a basic (constitutively fluorescent) near ir fluorescent protein published in 2018, derived from Rhodopseudomonas palustris. It has low acid sensitivity. It requires the cofactor biliverdin for fluorescence.
   1584..1961    +  CDS            H2B: human histone H2B; HIST1H2BJ
   1984..2068    +  CDS            large T antigen (fragment): large T antigen from SV40 (simian virus 40)
   2091..2212    +  polyA_signal   SV40 poly(A) signal: SV40 polyadenylation signal
   2246..2674    -  rep_origin     f1 ori (sequence partly withheld): f1 bacteriophage origin of replication; arrow indicates direction of (+) strand synthesis
   2701..2805    +  promoter       AmpR promoter: bla
   2807..3164    +  promoter       SV40 promoter: SV40 enhancer and early promoter
   3199..3993    +  CDS            NeoR/KanR: aminoglycoside phosphotransferase from Tn5; aph(3')-II (or nptII); confers resistance to neomycin, kanamycin, and G418 (Geneticin®)
   4014..4166    +  CDS            ble (fragment): BLE_KLEPN - Experimental evidence at protein level: Swiss-Prot protein existence level 1. Binding protein with a strong affinity to the bleomycin family of antibiotics. Binds to CL990; an antimitotic-antibiotic compound. From Klebsiella pneumoniae.
   4225..4272    +  polyA_signal   HSV TK poly(A) signal: herpes simplex virus thymidine kinase polyadenylation signal (Cole and Stacy, 1985)
   4363..4379    -  polyA_signal   bGH poly(A) signal (fragment): bovine growth hormone polyadenylation signal
   4601..5189    +  rep_origin     ori: high-copy-number ColE1/pMB1/pBR322/pUC origin of replication
