[The description below was written by a language model from this plasmid's Addgene catalogue record and pLannotate feature annotations shown in this document.]
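Description:
pmiRFP-H2B-C1 is a 5,304 bp mammalian expression plasmid built on a Clontech N1/C1-type backbone (the catalogue lists the backbone as pN1, while the plasmid name and the fusion order follow the C1 layout). It is maintained at high copy in E. coli through a ColE1/pUC-type origin and also carries an f1 phage origin. A single Tn5 aminoglycoside phosphotransferase gene (NeoR/KanR) serves both hosts. The bacterial bla promoter drives it for kanamycin selection, and the SV40 enhancer/early promoter drives it for G418 selection of transfected mammalian cells, with an HSV TK polyadenylation signal downstream. The short ble, bGH poly(A) and SV40 large T antigen fragments in the annotation look like backbone remnants rather than functional parts.

The payload is a fusion of the monomeric near-infrared fluorescent protein miRFP to the N terminus of human histone H2B, expressed from the CMV immediate-early enhancer and promoter and terminated by the SV40 poly(A) signal. miRFP derives from a Rhodopseudomonas palustris bacteriophytochrome and needs biliverdin as its chromophore. The two coding regions are separated by a short linker. The catalogue's insert size of 939 bp matches the miRFP coding region alone, not the whole fusion. The catalogue assigns the histone to H2BC21, whereas the automated annotation labels it HIST1H2BJ, so the exact H2B gene is ambiguous. The depositor and sequencing-verified records have identical lengths and feature sets, offset by one base.

Because H2B is incorporated into chromatin, the construct is suited to labelling nuclei and chromosomes in live mammalian cells in the near-infrared channel. It can also be used to assess how miRFP performs as a fusion tag.
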