Addgene plasmid #108411: pmiRFP-H2B-C1
Purpose: Histone 2B fused to monomeric near-infrared fluorescent protein miRFP
Depositing lab: Edward Boyden. Publication: A robotic multidimensional directed evolution approach applied to fluorescent voltage reporters. Piatkevich KD, Jung EE, Straub C, Linghu C, Park D, Suk HJ, Hochbaum DR, Goodwin D, Pnevmatikakis E, Pak N, Kawashima T, Yang CT, Rhoades JL, Shemesh O, Asano S, Yoon YG, Freifeld L, Saulnier JL, Riegler C, Engert F, Hughes T, Drobizhev M, Szabo B, Ahrens MB, Flavell SW, Sabatini BL, Boyden ES. Nat Chem Biol. 2018 Feb 26. pii: 10.1038/s41589-018-0004-9. doi: 10.1038/s41589-018-0004-9. PubMed 29483642.
Backbone
  Vector backbone: pN1
  Backbone manufacturer: Clontech
  Vector type: Mammalian Expression
  Selectable markers: Neomycin (select with G418)
Growth in bacteria
  Bacterial resistance: Kanamycin, 50 μg/mL
  Growth temperature: 37°C
  Growth strain: DH5alpha
  Copy number: High Copy
Gene/Insert
  Gene/Insert name: miRFP-H2B
  Species: H. sapiens (human)
  Insert size (bp): 939
  Entrez Gene: H2BC21 (a.k.a. GL105, H2B, H2B-GL105, H2B.1, H2BE, H2BFQ, H2BGL105, H2BQ, HIST2H2BE)
  Promoter: CMV
  Tag / fusion protein: miRFP (N terminal on insert)
  Cloning method: Ligation Independent Cloning
  Sequencing primers: 5′ CMV-Fw; 3′ SV40pA-Rv
Terms and licenses: Academic/Nonprofit Terms; Industry Terms: Not Available to Industry
How to cite: pmiRFP-H2B-C1 was a gift from Edward Boyden (Addgene plasmid # 108411 ; http://n2t.net/addgene:108411 ; RRID:Addgene_108411)
